Addgene plasmid #102391: pAM-35s-Snrk2.3-YFPn-1
Purpose: split YFP. Plant expression of Snrk2.3-YFPn-1
Depositing lab: Silke Robatzek. Depositing organization: Sainsbury Laboratory, Norwich.
Backbone
  Vector backbone: pAMPAT split-YFP
  Backbone manufacturer: Toulouse
  Vector type: Plant Expression
Growth in bacteria
  Bacterial resistance: Ampicillin, 100 μg/mL
  Growth temperature: 37°C
  Growth strain: DH5alpha
  Copy number: Unknown
Gene/Insert
  Gene/Insert name: SNRK2.3
  Species: A. thaliana (mustard weed)
  Entrez Gene: SNRK2.3 (a.k.a. AT5G66880, SNRK2-3, SRK2I, SUCROSE NONFERMENTING 1 (SNF1)-RELATED PROTEIN KINASE 2-3, sucrose nonfermenting 1(SNF1)-related protein kinase 2.3)
  Promoter: 35S
  Tag / fusion protein: YFPn (C terminal on backbone)
  Cloning method: Gateway Cloning
Terms and licenses: Academic/Nonprofit Terms; Industry Terms: Not Available to Industry
How to cite: pAM-35s-Snrk2.3-YFPn-1 was a gift from Silke Robatzek (Addgene plasmid # 102391 ; http://n2t.net/addgene:102391 ; RRID:Addgene_102391)
