[The description below was written by a language model from this plasmid's Addgene catalogue record and pLannotate feature annotations shown in this document.]
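Description:
pAM-35s-Snrk2.3-YFPn-1 is a plant expression plasmid built on the pAMPAT split-YFP backbone and designed for bimolecular fluorescence complementation (BiFC). It is a compact T-DNA vector of about 6.9 kb. A high-copy ColE1/pUC-type origin and an ampicillin resistance gene (β-lactamase under its own promoter) support propagation and selection in E. coli. An IncP oriV is also annotated, an origin type commonly found in vectors maintained in Agrobacterium, although the record does not specify the delivery route. Nopaline-type left and right border repeats flank the region intended for transfer into plant cells.

Two cassettes sit between the borders. The first is a plant selection marker in reverse orientation. It consists of the bar gene, encoding phosphinothricin acetyltransferase, driven by the NOS promoter and ended by the NOS terminator, and it confers tolerance to phosphinothricin/glufosinate herbicides. The second is the payload, in which an enhanced CaMV 35S promoter with a duplicated enhancer drives the Arabidopsis thaliana SNRK2.3 (SRK2I, AT5G66880) coding sequence. SNRK2.3 is an SNF1-related protein kinase that acts in abscisic acid signalling. The insert was introduced by Gateway recombination and is flanked by attB1 and attB2 sites. Downstream of attB2 lies the N-terminal YFP fragment, annotated as the improved Venus fragment VN155(I152L), which forms a C-terminal tag on the kinase and is followed by a CaMV polyadenylation signal.

The YFPn fragment is not fluorescent by itself. Signal appears only when the fusion is co-expressed with a partner protein carrying the complementary C-terminal YFP fragment and the two proteins come close enough to reconstitute the fluorophore. The construct therefore serves to test and localise SnRK2.3 protein interactions in plant cells.
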