Features (pLannotate 1.2.2; 18 found; start..end, strand, type, name):
     18..606     +  rep_origin     ori: high-copy-number ColE1/pMB1/pBR322/pUC origin of replication
    918..942     +  misc_feature   LB T-DNA repeat: left border repeat from nopaline C58 T-DNA
   1036..1288    -  terminator     NOS terminator: nopaline synthase terminator and poly(A) signal
   1311..1859    -  CDS            bar: PAT_STRHY - Experimental evidence at protein level: Swiss-Prot protein existence level 1. Inactivates phosphinothricin (PPT) by transfer of an acetyl group from acetyl CoA. Can also acetylate demethylphosphinothricin but not PTT or glutamate. This enzyme is an effector of phosphinothricin tripeptide (PTT or bialaphos) resistance. From Streptomyces hygroscopicus. Introduced by genetic manipulation and expressed in glufosinate-tolerant maize by Dekalb Genetics.
   1901..2080    -  promoter       NOS promoter: nopaline synthase promoter
   2223..2893    +  promoter       CaMV 35S promoter (enhanced): cauliflower mosaic virus 35S promoter with a duplicated enhancer region
   2893..2920    -  misc_feature   MCS (fragment): pBluescript multiple cloning site
   2928..2952    +  protein_bind   attB1: mutant version of attB; recombination site for the Gateway® BP reaction BP Clonase™
   2955..4037    +  CDS            SRK2I: SRK2I_ARATH - Also known as 41K, OSKL2, SNRK2.3. Experimental evidence at protein level: Swiss-Prot protein existence level 1. Together with SRK2D, key component and activator of the abscisic acid (ABA) signaling pathway that regulates numerous ABA responses, such as seed germination, Pro accumulation, root growth inhibition, dormancy and seedling growth, and, to a lesser extent, stomatal closure. From Arabidopsis thaliana (Mouse-ear cress).
   4039..4063    -  protein_bind   attB2: mutant version of attB; recombination site for the Gateway® BP reaction BP Clonase™
   4071..4526    +  CDS            VN155(I152L): improved N-terminal fragment of mVenus for use in bimolecular fluorescence complementation (BiFC) (Kodama and Hu, 2010)
   4593..4752    +  polyA_signal   CaMV poly(A) signal (fragment): cauliflower mosaic virus polyadenylation signal
   4759..4779    -  misc_feature   MCS (fragment): pBluescript multiple cloning site
   4827..4851    +  misc_feature   RB T-DNA repeat: right border repeat from nopaline C58 T-DNA
   5071..5602    +  rep_origin     oriV: incP origin of replication
   5666..5743    +  CDS            klaC (fragment): KLAC_ECOLX - Also known as telB. Protein predicted: Swiss-Prot protein existence level 4. Belongs to the kla operon, which is associated with cryptic tellurite resistance, and IncW plasmid fertility inhibition. From Escherichia coli.
   5745..5836    +  promoter       AmpR promoter: bla
   5837..6697    +  CDS            AmpR: β-lactamase; bla; confers resistance to ampicillin, carbenicillin, and related antibiotics
>Addgene plasmid #102391 | pAM-35s-Snrk2.3-YFPn-1 | addgene full sequence | sequence record 196616 | Addgene NGS Result
AAGATCAAAGGATCTTCTTGAGATCCTTTTTTTCTGCGCGTAATCTGCTGCTTGCAAACAAAAAAACCAC
CGCTACCAGCGGTGGTTTGTTTGCCGGATCAAGAGCTACCAACTCTTTTTCCGAAGGTAACTGGCTTCAG
CAGAGCGCAGATACCAAATACTGTTCTTCTAGTGTAGCCGTAGTTAGGCCACCACTTCAAGAACTCTGTA
GCACCGCCTACATACCTCGCTCTGCTAATCCTGTTACCAGTGGCTGCTGCCAGTGGCGATAAGTCGTGTC
TTACCGGGTTGGACTCAAGACGATAGTTACCGGATAAGGCGCAGCGGTCGGGCTGAACGGGGGGTTCGTG
CACACAGCCCAGCTTGGAGCGAACGACCTACACCGAACTGAGATACCTACAGCGTGAGCTATGAGAAAGC
GCCACGCTTCCCGAAGGGAGAAAGGCGGACAGGTATCCGGTAAGCGGCAGGGTCGGAACAGGAGAGCGCA
CGAGGGAGCTTCCAGGGGGAAACGCCTGGTATCTTTATAGTCCTGTCGGGTTTCGCCACCTCTGACTTGA
GCGTCGATTTTTGTGATGCTCGTCAGGGGGGCGGAGCCTATGGAAAAACGCCAGCAACGCGGCCTTTTTA
CGGTTCCTGGCCTTTTGCTGGCCTTTTGCTCACATGGACTCTAGCTAGAGGATCACAGGCAGCAACGCTC
TGTCATCGTTACAATCAACATGCTACCCTCCGCGAGATCATCCGTGTTTCAAACCCGGCAGCTTAGTTGC
CGTTCTTCCGAATAGCATCGGTAACATGAGCAAAGTCTGCCGCCTTACAACGGCTCTCCCGCTGACGCCG
TCCCGGACTGATGGGCTGCCTGTATCGAGTGGTGATTTTGTGCCGAGCTGCCGGTCGGGGAGCTGTTGGC
TGGCTGGTGGCAGGATATATTGTGGTGTAAACAAATTGACGCTTAGACAACTTAATAACACATTGCGGAC
GTTTTTAATGATCGAATACTAACGTCTCTACCAGATATCAGCTTGCATGCCGGTCGATCTAGTAACATAG
ATGACACCGCGCGCGATAATTTATCCTAGTTTGCGCGCTATATTTTGTTTTCTATCGCGTATTAAATGTA
TAATTGCGGGACTCTAATCATAAAAACCCATCTCATAAATAACGTCATGCATTACATGTTAATTATTACA
TGCTTAACGTAATTCAACAGAAATTATATGATAATCATCGCAAGACCGGCAACAGGATTCAATCTTAAGA
AACTTTATTGCCAAATGTTTGAACGATCTGCTTGACTCTAGGGGTCATCAGATTTCGGTGACGGGCAGGA
CCGGACGGGGCGGCACCGGCAGGCTGAAGTCCAGCTGCCAGAAACCCACGTCATGCCAGTTCCCGTGCTT
GAAGCCGGCCGCCCGCAGCATGCCGCGGGGGGCATATCCGAGCGCCTCGTGCATGCGCACGCTCGGGTCG
TTGGGCAGCCCGATGACAGCGACCACGCTCTTGAAGCCCTGTGCCTCCAGGGACTTCAGCAGGTGGGTGT
AGAGCGTGGAGCCCAGTCCCGTCCGCTGGTGGCGGGGGGAGACGTACACGGTCGACTCGGCCGTCCAGTC
GTAGGCGTTGCGTGCCTTCCAGGGACCCGCGTAGGCGATGCCGGCGACCTCGCCGTCCACCTCGGCGACG
AGCCAGGGATAGCGCTCCCGCAGACGGACGAGGTCGTCCGTCCACTCCTGCGGTTCCTGCGGCTCGGTAC
GGAAGTTGACCGTGCTTGTCTCGATGTAGTGGTTGACGATGGTGCAGACCGCCGGCATGTCCGCCTCGGT
GGCACGGCGGATGTCGGCCGGGCGTCGTTCTGGGCTCATGGTAGATCCCCTCGATCGAGTTGAGAGTGAA
TATGAGACTCTAATTGGATACCGAGGGGAATTTATGGAACGTCAGTGGAGCATTTTTGACAAGAAATATT
TGCTAGCTGATAGTGACCTTAGGCGACTTTTGAACGCGCAATAATGGTTTCTGACGTATGTGCTTAGCTC
ATTAAACTCCAGAAACCCGCGGCTCAGTGGCTCCTTCAACGTTGCGGTTCTGTCAGTTCCAAACGTAAAA
CGGCTTGTCCCGCGTCATCGGCGGGGGTCATAACGTGACTCCCTTAATTCTCCGCTCATGATCAGATTGT
CGTTTCCCGCCTTCGGTTTGGGCGCGCCCGGTTCAGAAGACCAGAGGGCTATTGAGACTTTTCAACAAAG
GGTAATATCGGGAAACCTCCTCGGATTCCATTGCCCAGCTATCTGTCACTTCATCGAAAGGACAGTAGAA
AAGGAAGATGGCTTCTACAAATGCCATCATTGCGATAAAGGAAAGGCTATCGTTCAAGATGCCTCTACCG
ACAGTGGTCCCAAAGATGGACCCCCACCCACGAGGAACATCGTGGAAAAAGAAGACGTTCCAACCACGTC
TTCAAAGCAAGTGGATTGATGTGATACATGGTGGAGCACGACACTCTCGTCTACTCCAAGAATATCAAAG
ATACAGTCTCAGAAGACCAGAGGGCTATTGAGACTTTTCAACAAAGGGTAATATCGGGAAACCTCCTCGG
ATTCCATTGCCCAGCTATCTGTCACTTCATCGAAAGGACAGTAGAAAAGGAAGATGGCTTCTACAAATGC
CATCATTGCGATAAAGGAAAGGCTATCGTTCAAGATGCCTCTACCGACAGTGGTCCCAAAGATGGACCCC
CACCCACGAGGAACATCGTGGAAAAAGAAGACGTTCCAACCACGTCTTCAAAGCAAGTGGATTGATGTGA
TATCTCCACTGACGTAAGGGATGACGCACAATCCCACTATCCTTCGCAAGACCCTTCCTCTATATAAGGA
AGTTCATTTCATTTGGAGAGGACCTCGAGGTCGACGGTATCGATAAGCTTCCCATCAACAAGTTTGTACA
AAAAAGCAGGCTTGATGGATCGAGCTCCGGTGACCACAGGACCGTTGGATATGCCGATTATGCACGACAG
TGATCGATATGACTTCGTTAAGGATATTGGTTCTGGTAATTTCGGTGTTGCTCGTCTTATGAGAGATAAA
CTCACTAAAGAGCTTGTTGCTGTCAAGTACATCGAGAGAGGAGACAAGATTGATGAAAATGTTCAAAGGG
AGATCATTAACCACAGGTCACTAAGGCATCCTAATATTGTCAGATTTAAAGAGGTCATTTTGACGCCGAC
TCATCTGGCTATCATAATGGAATATGCTTCTGGCGGTGAACTTTACGAGCGGATTTGCAATGCAGGACGG
TTTAGTGAAGATGAGGCTCGGTTCTTCTTTCAGCAGCTTCTATCTGGAGTCAGTTATTGTCATTCGATGC
AAATTTGCCATCGTGACCTGAAGCTAGAGAATACATTGTTGGATGGAAGTCCTGCTCCTCGATTAAAAAT
TTGTGATTTTGGATATTCAAAGTCTTCTGTTCTTCATTCACAACCAAAGTCAACTGTTGGTACTCCTGCA
TACATCGCTCCAGAGGTACTGCTTCGTCAGGAATATGATGGCAAGATTGCAGATGTATGGTCATGTGGTG
TGACCTTATACGTCATGTTGGTTGGAGCGTATCCGTTCGAAGATCCAGAAGAGCCAAGAGACTATCGGAA
AACAATACAGAGAATCCTTAGCGTTAAATACTCAATCCCTGATGACATACGGATATCACCTGAATGCTGT
CATCTTATTTCAAGAATCTTCGTGGCTGATCCCGCTACCAGAATAAGCATACCAGAGATCAAAACCCATA
GTTGGTTCTTGAAGAATCTCCCTGCTGATCTAATGAACGAGAGCAACACAGGAAGCCAGTTCCAGGAGCC
TGAACAACCAATGCAAAGCCTTGACACAATCATGCAAATCATCTCTGAAGCCACAATTCCCGCTGTTCGA
AACCGTTGCCTAGACGATTTCATGACTGACAATCTTGATCTTGACGATGACATGGATGACTTTGACTCTG
AATCTGAAATCGACATTGACAGTAGCGGAGAGATAGTTTACGCTCTCTACCCAGCTTTCTTGTACAAAGT
GGTTGATGGGATGGTGAGCAAGGGCGAGGAGCTGTTCACCGGGGTGGTGCCCATCCTGGTCGAGCTGGAC
GGCGACGTAAACGGCCACAAGTTCAGCGTGTCCGGCGAGGGCGAGGGCGATGCCACCTACGGCAAGCTGA
CCCTGAAGCTGATCTGCACCACCGGCAAGCTGCCCGTGCCCTGGCCCACCCTCGTGACCACCCTGGGCTA
CGGCCTGCAGTGCTTCGCCCGCTACCCCGACCACATGAAGCAGCACGACTTCTTCAAGTCCGCCATGCCC
GAAGGCTACGTCCAGGAGCGCACCATCTTCTTCAAGGACGACGGCAACTACAAGACCCGCGCCGAGGTGA
AGTTCGAGGGCGACACCCTGGTGAACCGCATCGAGCTGAAGGGCATCGACTTCAAGGAGGACGGCAACAT
CCTGGGGCACAAGCTGGAGTACAACTACAACAGCCACAACGTCTATATCATGGCCTAATCTAGAGTCCGC
AAAAATCACCAGTCTCTCTCTACAAATCTATCTCTCTCTATTTTTCTCCAGAATAATGTGTGAGTAGTTC
CCAGATAAGGGAATTAGGGTTCTTATAGGGTTTCGCTCATGTGTTGAGCATATAAGAAACCCTTAGTATG
TATTTGTATTTGTAAAATACTTCTATCAATAAAATTTCTAATTCCTAAAACCAAAATCCAGTGACCGGGC
GGCCGCCACCGCGGTGGAGGGGGATCAGATTGTCGTTTCCCGCCTTCAGTTTAAACTATCAGTGTTTGAC
AGGATATATTGGCGGGTAAACCTAAGAGAAAAGAGCGTTTATTAGAATAATCGGATATTTAAAAGGGCGT
GAAAAGGTTTATCCGTTCGTCCATTTGTATGTGTACATCACCGACGAGCAAGGCAAGACCGAGCGCCTTT
CCGACGCTCACCGGGCTGGTTGCCCTCGCCGCTGGGCTGGCGGCCGTCTATGGCCCTGCAAACGCGCCAG
AAACGCCGTCGAAGCCGTGTGCGAGACACCGGCCGCCGGCGTTGTGGATACCTCGCGGAAAACTTGGCCC
TCACTGACAGATGAGGGGCGGACGTTGACACTTGAGGGGCCGACTCACCCGGCGCGGCGTTGACAGATGA
GGGGCAGGCTCGATTTCGGCCGGCGACGTGGAGCTGGCCAGCCTCGCAAATCGGCGAAAACGCCTGATTT
TACGCGAGTTTCCCACAGATGATGTGGACAAGCCTGGGGATAAGTGCCCTGCGGTATTGACACTTGAGGG
GCGCGACTACTGACAGATGAGGGGCGCGATCCTTGACACTTGAGGGGCAGAGTGCTGACAGATGAGGGGC
GCACCTATTGACATTTGAGGGGCTGTCCACAGGCAGAAAATCCAGCATTTGCAAGGGTTTCCGCCCGTTT
TTCGGCCACCGCTAACCTGTCTTTTAACCTGCTTTTAAACCAATATTTATAAACCTTGTTTTTAACCAGG
GCTGCGCCCTGTGCGCGTGACCGCGCACGCCGAAGGGGGGTGCCCCCCCTTCTCGAACCCTCCCGGCCCG
CTAACGCGGGCCTCCCATCCCCCCAGGGGCTGCGCCCCTCGGCCGCGAACGGCCTCACCCCAAAAATGGC
AGCGCTGGCAGTCCTTGCCATTGCCGGGATCGGGGCAGTAACGGGATGGGCGATCAGCCCGAAAGCTACC
CCTATTTGTTTATTTTTCTAAATACATTCAAATATGTATCCGCTCATGAGACAATAACCCTGATAAATGC
TTCAATAATATTGAAAAAGGAAGAGTATGAGTATTCAACATTTCCGTGTCGCCCTTATTCCCTTTTTTGC
GGCATTTTGCCTTCCTGTTTTTGCTCACCCAGAAACGCTGGTGAAAGTAAAAGATGCTGAAGATCAGTTG
GGTGCACGAGTGGGTTACATCGAACTGGATCTCAACAGCGGTAAGATCCTTGAGAGTTTTCGCCCCGAAG
AACGTTTTCCAATGATGAGCACTTTTAAAGTTCTGCTATGTGGCGCGGTATTATCCCGTATTGACGCCGG
GCAAGAGCAACTCGGTCGCCGCATACACTATTCTCAGAATGACTTGGTTGAGTACTCACCAGTCACAGAA
AAGCATCTTACGGATGGCATGACAGTAAGAGAATTATGCAGTGCTGCCATAACCATGAGTGATAACACTG
CGGCCAACTTACTTCTGACAACGATCGGAGGACCGAAGGAGCTAACCGCTTTTTTGCACAACATGGGGGA
TCATGTAACTCGCCTTGATCGTTGGGAACCGGAGCTGAATGAAGCCATACCAAACGACGAGCGTGACACC
ACGATGCCTGTAGCAATGGCAACAACGTTGCGCAAACTATTAACTGGCGAACTACTTACTCTAGCTTCCC
GGCAACAATTAATAGACTGGATGGAGGCGGATAAAGTTGCAGGACCACTTCTGCGCTCGGCCCTTCCGGC
TGGCTGGTTTATTGCTGATAAATCTGGAGCCGGTGAGCGTGGGTCTCGCGGTATCATTGCAGCACTGGGG
CCAGATGGTAAGCCCTCCCGTATCGTAGTTATCTACACGACGGGGAGTCAGGCAACTATGGATGAACGAA
ATAGACAGATCGCTGAGATAGGTGCCTCACTGATTAAGCATTGGTAACTGTCAGACCAAGTTTACTCATA
TATACTTTAGATTGATTTAAAACTTCATTTTTAATTTAAAAGGATCTAGGTGAAGATCCTTTTTGATAAT
CTCATGACCAAAATCCCTTAACGTGAGTTTTCGTTCCACTGAGCGTCAGACCCCGTAGAA
